>Addgene plasmid #55253 | mTagBFP-Actin-7 | depositor partial sequence | sequence record 85658 | insert sequence
AACGTCAGATCCGCTAGCGGTCGCCACCATGAGCGAGCTGATTAAGGAGAACATGCACATGAAGCTGTAC
ATGGAGGGCACCGTGGACAACCATCACTTCAAGTGCACATCCGAGGGCGAAGGCAAGCCCTACGAGGGCA
CCCAGACCATGAGAATCAAGGTGGTCGAGGGCGGCCCTCTCCCCTTCGCCTTCGACATCCTGGCTACTAG
CTTCCTCTACGGCAGCAAGACCTTCATCAACCACACCCAGGGCATCCCCGACTTCTTCAAGCAGTCCTTC
CCTGAGGGCTTCACATGGGAGAGAGTCACCACATACGAAGACGGGGGCGTGCTGACCGCTACCCAGGACA
CCAGCCTCCAGGACGGCTGCCTCATCTACAACGTCAAGATCAGAGGGGTGAACTTCACATCCAACGGCCC
TGTGATGCAGAAGAAAACACTCGGCTGGGAGGCCTTCACCGAGACGCTGTACCCCGCTGACGGCGGCCTG
GAAGGCAGAAACGACATGGCCCTGAAGCTCGTGGGCGGGAGCCATCTGATCGCAAACATCAAGACCACAT
ATAGATCCAAGAAACCCGCTAAGAACCTCAAGATGCCTGGCGTCTACTATGTGGACTACAGACTGGAAAG
AATCAAGGAGGCCAACAACGAGACCTACGTCGAGCAGCACGAGGTGGCAGTGGCCAGATACTGCGACCTC
CCTAGCAAACTGGGGCACAAGCTTAATTCCGGACTCAGATCTCGAGCTATGGATGATGATATCGCCGCGC
TCGTCGTCGACAACGGCTCCGGCATGTGCAAGGCCGGCTTCGCGGGCGACGATGCCCCCCGGGCCGTCTT
CCCCTCCATCGTGGGGCGCCCCAGGCACCAGGGCGTGATGGTGGGCATGGGTCAGAAGGATTCCTATGTG
GGCGACGAGGCCCAGAGCAAGAGAGGCATCCTCACCCTGAAGTACCCCATCGAGCACGGCATCGTCACCA
ACTGGGACGACATGGAGAAAATCTGGCACCACACCTTCTACAATGAGCTGCGTGTGGCTCCCGAGGAGCA
CCCCGTGCTGCTGACCGAGGCCCCCCTGAACCCCAAGGCCAACCGCGAGAAGATGACCCAGATCATGTTT
GAGACCTTCAACACCCCAGCCATGTACGTTGCTATCCAGGCTGTGCTATCCCTGTACGCCTCTGGCCGTA
CCACTGGCATCGTGATGGACTCCGGTGACGGGGTCACCCACACTGTGCCCATCTACGAGGGGTATGCCCT
CCCCCATGCCATCCTGCGTCTGGACCTGGCTGGCCGGGACCTGACTGACTACCTCATGAAGATCCTCACC
GAGCGCGGCTACAGCTTCACCACCACGGCCGAGCGGGAAATCGTGCGTGACATTAAGGAGAAGCTGTGCT
ACGTCGCCCTGGACTTCGAGCAAGAGATGGCCACGGCTGCTTCCAGCTCCTCCCTGGAGAAGAGCTACGA
GCTGCCTGACGGCCAGGTCATCACCATTGGCAATGAGCGGTTCCGCTGCCCTGAGGCACTCTTCCAGCCT
TCCTTCCTGGGCATGGAGTCCTGTGGCATCCACGAAACTACCTTCAACTCCATCATGAAGTGTGACGTGG
ACATCCGCAAAGACCTGTACGCCAACACAGTGCTGTCTGGCGGCACCACCATGTACCCTGGCATTGCCGA
CAGGATGCAGAAGGAGATCACTGCCCTGGCACCCAGCACAATGAAGATCAAGATCATTGCTCCTCCTGAG
CGCAAGTACTCCGTGTGGATCGGCGGCTCCATCCTGGCCTCGCTGTCCACCTTCCAGCAGATGTGGATCA
GCAAGCAGGAGTATGACGAGTCCGGCCCCTCCATCGTCCACCGCAAATGCTTCTAGGGATCCACCGGATC
TAGATAACTGATCATAATCAGCCATAC
