[The description below was written by a language model from this plasmid's Addgene catalogue record.]
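Description:
mTagBFP-Actin-7 is a mammalian expression plasmid that produces human actin fused to the blue fluorescent protein mTagBFP, intended as a live- or fixed-cell marker for the actin cytoskeleton. It is built on an mTagBFP backbone of about 4.75 kb (excluding the insert), is maintained in E. coli as a high-copy plasmid under kanamycin selection, and carries a neomycin resistance marker so that transfected mammalian cells can be selected with G418 to establish stable lines. The record does not list the origins of replication or the individual backbone features, and the cloning method used to insert the gene is recorded as unknown.

The insert is human actin, cross-referenced to the transcript accession NM_001101.3, which corresponds to cytoplasmic beta-actin (ACTB). Expression is driven by the CMV promoter, a strong constitutive promoter active in most mammalian cell types. The 3′ sequencing primer name suggests an SV40 polyadenylation signal downstream of the coding region. mTagBFP is supplied by the backbone and sits at the N terminus of actin, so the translated product is a single mTagBFP–actin fusion. The "7" in the name may denote the length of the linker between the two, though the record does not say so.

Because the fusion protein incorporates into actin structures, the construct is used to visualise actin localisation by fluorescence microscopy. The stated excitation and emission maxima are 399 nm and 456 nm, placing the signal in the blue channel, which makes the plasmid convenient for multicolour imaging alongside green, yellow or red fluorescent fusions.
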