Addgene plasmid #55253: mTagBFP-Actin-7
Purpose: Localization: Actin, Excitation: 399, Emission: 456
Depositing lab: Michael Davidson.
Backbone
  Vector backbone: mTagBFP
  Backbone size w/o insert (bp): 4750
  Vector type: Mammalian Expression
  Selectable markers: Neomycin (select with G418)
Growth in bacteria
  Bacterial resistance: Kanamycin, 50 μg/mL
  Growth temperature: 37°C
  Growth strain: DH5alpha
  Copy number: High Copy
Gene/Insert
  Gene/Insert name: Actin (alt name: NM_001101.3)
  Species: H. sapiens (human)
  Promoter: CMV
  Tag / fusion protein: mTagBFP (N terminal on backbone)
  Cloning method: Unknown
  Sequencing primers: 5′ CMV-F; 3′ SV40pA-R
Terms and licenses: Academic/Nonprofit Terms; Industry Terms
Depositor comments: . Excitation = 399; Emission = 456
How to cite: mTagBFP-Actin-7 was a gift from Michael Davidson (Addgene plasmid # 55253)
